Addgene plasmid #47792: EBL1-bio
Purpose: Expresses enzymatically monobiotinylated full-length EBL1 ectodomain with no N-linked glycans upon cotransfection with BirA in mammalian cells. Contains a C-terminal rat Cd4 d3+4 tag.
Depositing lab: Gavin Wright. Publication: A library of functional recombinant cell surface and secreted Plasmodium falciparum merozoite proteins. Crosnier C, Wanaguru M, McDade B, Osier FH, Marsh K, Rayner JC, Wright GJ. Mol Cell Proteomics. 2013 Sep 16. 10.1074/mcp.O113.028357 PubMed 24043421.
Backbone
  Vector backbone: pTT3
  Backbone manufacturer: Yves Durocher, NRC
  Backbone size w/o insert (bp): 6633
  Total vector size (bp): 14322
  Vector type: Mammalian Expression
Growth in bacteria
  Bacterial resistance: Ampicillin, 100 μg/mL
  Growth temperature: 37°C
  Growth strain: DH5alpha
  Copy number: High Copy
Gene/Insert
  Gene/Insert name: Codon-optimised EBL1
  Species: Synthetic; Plasmodium falciparum
  Insert size (bp): 7689
  Mutation: Exogenous signal peptide of mouse origin, changed Serine37, Serine53, Serine150, Serine255, Threonine313, Serine722, Serine845, Serine957, Serine1010, Serine1175, Serine1220, Serine1239, Serine1325, Threonine1346, Serine1352, Serine1606, Threonine1798, Serine1829, Serine2161, Serine2310, Serine2356, Serine2403, Threonine2426, Threonine2432, Serine2480, Serine2508, Threonine2518, Serine2560 and Threonine2573 to Alanine residues
  Promoter: CMV
  Tag / fusion protein: rat Cd4 d3+4 (C terminal on backbone); enzymatic biotinylation sequence (C terminal on backbone)
  Cloning method: Restriction Enzyme; 5′ cloning site NotI (not destroyed); 3′ cloning site AscI (not destroyed)
  Sequencing primers: 5′ CMV-fwd
Resource information
  A portion of this plasmid was derived from a plasmid made by: pTT3 was obtained under an MTA from Yves Durocher, National Research Council of Canada- Biotechnology Research Institute
Terms and licenses: Academic/Nonprofit Terms; Industry Terms: Not Available to Industry
How to cite: EBL1-bio was a gift from Gavin Wright (Addgene plasmid # 47792 ; http://n2t.net/addgene:47792 ; RRID:Addgene_47792)
