[The description below was written by a language model from this plasmid's Addgene catalogue record and pLannotate feature annotations shown in this document.]
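Description:
EBL1-bio is a 14.3 kb mammalian expression plasmid built on the pTT3 backbone, designed for transient production of a soluble, secreted form of the Plasmodium falciparum merozoite protein EBL1. It is propagated in E. coli through a high-copy ColE1/pUC-type origin with ampicillin selection (AmpR). It also carries an Epstein-Barr virus oriP fragment, an element that supports episomal maintenance in mammalian cells expressing EBNA1. Remnants of lac regulatory sequences near the bacterial origin appear to be backbone carry-over rather than functional parts of the design.

Expression is driven by the CMV immediate early enhancer and promoter. Downstream of these lie adenovirus-derived leader and splice sequences and a chimeric intron fragment, and the unit ends in a rabbit β-globin polyadenylation signal. The short "PTP" hit on the opposite strand most likely reflects this adenoviral leader region rather than an intended coding sequence. The roughly 7.7 kb insert, cloned between NotI and AscI sites, is a synthetic, codon-optimised sequence encoding the full-length EBL1 ectodomain, and it is not itself annotated in the feature table. An exogenous mouse signal peptide, annotated as immunoglobulin heavy chain-derived, directs secretion. Twenty-nine serine or threonine residues are changed to alanine to remove N-linked glycosylation sites, so the protein is made without the N-linked glycans that mammalian cells would otherwise add.

At the C terminus, the backbone supplies rat Cd4 domains 3 and 4 as a tag, followed by an enzymatic biotinylation sequence. Cotransfection with a BirA-expressing plasmid yields monobiotinylated protein. The construct belongs to a library of recombinant merozoite surface and secreted proteins.
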