Features (pLannotate 1.2.2; 17 found; start..end, strand, type, name):
    154..533     +  enhancer       CMV enhancer: human cytomegalovirus immediate early enhancer
    535..734     +  promoter       CMV promoter: human cytomegalovirus (CMV) immediate early promoter
    802..840     +  misc_feature   Ad SA (fragment): adenovirus major late transcript splice acceptor (Friedrich and Soriano, 1991)
    873..1082    -  CDS            PTP (fragment): TERM_ADE02 - Experimental evidence at protein level: Swiss-Prot protein existence level 1. Protein covalently bound to the viral DNA that acts as a primer for viral genomic replication by DNA strand displacement. Assembles on the viral origin of replication in an initiation complex with viral polymerase, DBP, host NFIA and host POU2F1/OCT1. During initiation, the polymerase covalently couples the first dCTP with Ser- 580 of pTP. The terminal protein stimulates the template activity over 20 fold compared to protein-free templates. Neo-synthesized viral genomes are linked to two preterminal prot
   1113..1202    +  intron         chimeric intron (fragment): chimera between introns from adenovirus and immunoglobulin heavy chain genes
   1221..1267    +  CDS            IgH signal sequence (fragment): signal sequence from the mouse immunoglobulin heavy chain variable region
   9036..9596    +  CDS            Cd4 (fragment): CD4_RAT - Experimental evidence at protein level: Swiss-Prot protein existence level 1. Integral membrane glycoprotein that plays an essential role in the immune response and serves multiple functions in responses against both external and internal offenses. In T-cells, functions primarily as a coreceptor for MHC class II molecule:peptide complex. The antigens presented by class II peptides are derived from extracellular proteins while class I peptides are derived from cytosolic proteins. Interacts simultaneously with the T-cell receptor (TCR) and the MHC class II presented by antigen presenti
   9702..9757    +  polyA_signal   β-globin poly(A) signal: rabbit β-globin polyadenylation signal (Gil and Proudfoot, 1987)
  10271..11952   -  rep_origin     oriP (fragment): Epstein-Barr virus oriP replication origin (Yates et al., 2000)
  12079..12183   +  promoter       AmpR promoter: bla
  12184..13044   +  CDS            AmpR: β-lactamase; bla; confers resistance to ampicillin, carbenicillin, and related antibiotics
  13215..13803   +  rep_origin     ori: high-copy-number ColE1/pMB1/pBR322/pUC origin of replication
  13986..14078   +  CDS            lacI (fragment): lac repressor; lacI; The lac repressor binds to the lac operator to inhibit transcription in E. coli. This inhibition can be relieved by adding lactose or isopropyl-β-D-thiogalactopyranoside (IPTG).
  14091..14112   +  protein_bind   CAP binding site: CAP binding activates transcription in the presence of cAMP. E. coli catabolite activator protein
  14127..14157   +  promoter       lac promoter: promoter for the E. coli lac operon
  14161..14183   +  protein_bind   lac operator (fragment): The lac repressor binds to the lac operator to inhibit transcription in E. coli. This inhibition can be relieved by adding lactose or isopropyl-β-D-thiogalactopyranoside (IPTG). lac repressor encoded by lacI
  14277..14302   -  CDS            bla(M) (fragment): β-lactamase lacking the signal sequence; bla(M); allows cytosolic expression of β-lactamase
>Addgene plasmid #47792 | EBL1-bio | depositor full sequence | sequence record 68762 | EBL1-bio sequence 14322 bps
AGATCTATACATTGAATCAATATTGGCAATTAGCCATATTAGTCATTGGTTATATAGCATAAATCAATAT
TGGCTATTGGCCATTGCATACGTTGTATCTATATCATAATATGTACATTTATATTGGCTCATGTCCAATA
TGACCGCCATGTTGACATTGATTATTGACTAGTTATTAATAGTAATCAATTACGGGGTCATTAGTTCATA
GCCCATATATGGAGTTCCGCGTTACATAACTTACGGTAAATGGCCCGCCTGGCTGACCGCCCAACGACCC
CCGCCCATTGACGTCAATAATGACGTATGTTCCCATAGTAACGCCAATAGGGACTTTCCATTGACGTCAA
TGGGTGGAGTATTTACGGTAAACTGCCCACTTGGCAGTACATCAAGTGTATCATATGCCAAGTCCGCCCC
CTATTGACGTCAATGACGGTAAATGGCCCGCCTGGCATTATGCCCAGTACATGACCTTACGGGACTTTCC
TACTTGGCAGTACATCTACGTATTAGTCATCGCTATTACCATGGTGATGCGGTTTTGGCAGTACACCAAT
GGGCGTGGATAGCGGTTTGACTCACGGGGATTTCCAAGTCTCCACCCCATTGACGTCAATGGGAGTTTGT
TTTGGCACCAAAATCAACGGGACTTTCCAAAATGTCGTAATAACCCCGCCCCGTTGACGCAAATGGGCGG
TAGGCGTGTACGGTGGGAGGTCTATATAAGCAGAGCTCGTTTAGTGAACCGTCAGATCCTCACTCTCTTC
CGCATCGCTGTCTGCGAGGGCCAGCTGTTGGGCTCGCGGTTGAGGACAAACTCTTCGCGGTCTTTCCAGT
ACTCTTGGATCGGAAACCCGTCGGCCTCCGAACGGTACTCCGCCACCGAGGGACCTGAGCGAGTCCGCAT
CGACCGGATCGGAAAACCTCTCGAGAAAGGCGTCTAACCAGTCACAGTCGCAAGGTAGGCTGAGCACCGT
GGCGGGCGGCAGCGGGTGGCGGTCGGGGTTGTTTCTGGCGGAGGTGCTGCTGATGATGTAATTAAAGTAG
GCGGTCTTGAGACGGCGGATGGTCGAGGTGAGGTGTGGCAGGCTTGAGATCCAGCTGTTGGGGTGAGTAC
TCCCTCTCAAAAGCGGGCATTACTTCTGCGCTAAGATTGTCAGTTTCCAAAAACGAGGAGGATTTGATAT
TCACCTGGCCCGATCTGGCCATACACTTGAGTGACAATGACATCCACTTTGCCTTTCTCTCCACAGGTGT
CCACTCCCAGGTCCAAGTTTGCCACCATGGAGTTTCAGACCCAGGTACTCATGTCCCTGCTGCTCTGCAT
GTCTGGTGCGGCCGCCAAGGATCAGACCAGCGAGAAAGTGAAGTCCCAGAAAGAGAACGACGCCCTCCAG
GTGCACAAGAAGAAGTCCGGCGAGCTGAACAACAACAAGGCCGGCATCCTGCGGAGCACCTACAAGCGGA
TCGTGGGCTACACACAGAAGAAGCTGGAAGATCTGTTCCACGTGAACGGCGAGTACATCAAGAAAGAAGA
GGACGAGAAAGAAAAGGTGGACCAGAACAAGGACATGCTGAAGTCCGGCCTGATGATCATCGACCAGAAT
AAGGATGGCGAGGAACTGGAAAACCTGATCGACCCCATCAAGAACATCAAGGACAGCAACAACCTGGAAA
ACTACTACGACGACAACTACAACAACATCAAGTTCGACGTGGGCAACAAGGCCAACCACCTGAAGTACAT
GAAAACCCGGAACAGCGACAGCGACGAGCGGTTCAGCAACTACTACTTCATCGACAACAACCTGTTTCTG
CGGGACAACAAAGAGCAGGACGAGAACGACTTCGAGAAGAACAAGTTCATCGACACCTACAGCCTGTACG
AGTGCGGCAAGAAAATCAAAGAAATGAAGTGGATCTGCACCGACAACCAGTTCAAGAGCAACAATCTGTG
CGCCCCCATCAGACGGATCCAGCTGTGCATCGTGAACATCATCCTGTTCAGCGAGAACGAGAACGAGTAC
ATCTACAAGAACGATGCCATCAACAACAAGTTCAAAGAGAACATCCTGAAGGCCGTGAAGCTGGAAAGCA
ATCTGCTGGTGCAGAAGCACAACAACGAGTACAACAGCAAGCTGTGCGACGACATCCGGTGGAGCTTTCT
GGACTACGGCGACATCATCATCGGCCGGGACCTGATCTATAAGAACAACGCCGACTACATCAAAGAGCAG
TTCAAGAAGATCTTCAATAACGAGTATAACAACAATGAGCTGAACGACGAGCTGAATAACGAACTGAACG
ATGAGAAGAATATCAAGCTGCGGAAAGAGTGGTGGGAGAAGTACAAAGAGGACATCTGGGAGGAAATGAC
CAAAGAGCACAACGACAAGTTTATCGAGAAGTGCAAGTACTTCGCCAAGGACGAGCCCCAGATCGTGCGG
TGGATCGAAGAGTGGAGCAAGCAGTTCCTGGACGAGAAGAACTACATGCTGTTCACCCTGAGAAACACCT
ACAACGAGATGAATATCATCCACGAGAACAACTGCAAGCAGTACAATAAGTGGGTGCAGAACCGGAAGAA
AGAGTGGACCTTCCTGAGCAACGAGTTTAACAAGATCTTCCCCGAGCGGAACGTGCAGATCCACATCAGC
AACATCTTCAAAGAGTATAAAGAAAACAACGTGGACATCATCTTTGGCACCCTGAACTACGAGTACAATA
ACTTCTGCAAAGAGAAGCCCGAACTCGTCAGCGCCGCCAAGTACAACCTGAAGGCCCCCAACGCCAAGAG
CCCCCGGATCTACAAGAGCAAAGAGCACGAGGAATCCAGCGTGTTCGGCTGCAAGACCAAGATCAGCAAA
GTGAAGAAGAAGTGGAACTGCTACAGCAATAACAAAGTGACCAAGCCCGAGGGCGTGTGCGGACCTCCTC
GGAGACAGCAGCTGTGCCTGGGCTACATCTTCCTGATCCGGGACGGCAACGAGGAAGGCCTGAAGGACCA
CATCAATAAGGCCGCCAACTACGAGGCCATGCACCTGAAAGAGAAGTACGAAAACGCTGGCGGCGACAAG
ATCTGCAACGCCATCCTGGGCAGCTACGCCGACATCGGCGATATCGTGCGGGGCCTGGACGTGTGGCGGG
ACATCAACACCAACAAGCTGTCCGAGAAGTTCCAGAAAATCTTCATGGGCGGAGGGAACAGCCGGAAGAA
GCAGAACGACAATAACGAGCGGAACAAGTGGTGGGAAAAGCAGCGGAACCTGATCTGGTCCAGCATGGTC
AAGCACATCCCCAAGGGCAAGACTTGCAAGCGGCACAACAATTTCGAGAAGATCCCCCAGTTCCTGCGGT
GGCTGAAAGAATGGGGCGACGAGTTCTGCGAGGAAATGGGCACCGAGGTCAAGCAGCTGGAAAAGATCTG
CGAGAACAAGAACTGCGCCGAGAAGAAGTGCAAAAACGCCTGCAGCAGCTACGAGAAGTGGATCAAAGAG
CGGAAGAACGAATACAATCTGCAGAGCAAGAAGTTCGACAGCGACAAGAAGCTGAACAAGAAGAACAACC
TGTACAACAAGTTTGAGGACAGCAAGGCCTATCTGCGGAGCGAGTCCAAGCAGTGCAGCAACATCGAGTT
CAACGACGAGACATTCACCTTCCCCAACAAGTATAAAGAGGCCTGCATGGTCTGCGAGAATCCCAGCAGC
AGCAAGGCCCTGAAGCCCATCAAGACCAACGTGTTCCCCATCGAGGAAAGCAAGAAGTCCGAGCTGTCCA
GCCTGACCGACAAGAGCAAGAACACCCCCAACAGCGCAGGCGGCGGAAACTACGGCGATCGGCAGATCAG
CAAGCGGGACGACGTGCACCACGACGGCCCCAAAGAAGTGAAGTCTGGCGAGAAAGAGGTGCCCAAGATC
GACGCCGCCGTGAAAACCGAGAATGAGTTCACCAGCAACCGGAACGACATCGAGGGCAAAGAGAAAAGCA
AGGGCGACCACAGCAGCCCTGTGCACAGCAAGGACATCAAGAACGAGGAACCCCAGCGGGTGGTGTCCGA
GAATCTGCCTAAGATCGAGGAAAAGATGGAAAGCAGCGACAGCATCCCCATCACCCACATCGAGGCCGAG
AAGGGCCAGAGCAGCAACAGCGCCGACAACGACCCTGCTGTGGTGTCTGGCCGGGAGAGCAAGGACGTGA
ATCTGCACACCAGCGAGAGAATTAAAGAGAATGAGGAAGGCGTCATCAAGACCGACGAGTCAAGCAAGTC
TATCGAGATCTCCAAGATCCCCAGCGATCAGAACAACCACGCCGACCTGAGCCAGAACGCCAACGAGGAC
TCCAACCAGGGCAACAAAGAGACAATCAACCCCCCCAGCACCGAGAAGAATCTGAAAGAGATCCACTACA
AGACCAGCGACTCCGACGACCACGGCAGCAAGATCAAGAGCGAGATCGAGCCCAAAGAGCTGACCGAGGA
AAGCCCCCTGACCGATAAAAAGACCGAGAGCGCCGCCATCGGGGACAAGAACCACGAGAGCGTGAAGTCC
GCCGACATCTTCCAGTCCGAGATCCACAACAGCGACAACCGGGACCGGATCGTGTCTGAGAGCGTGGTGC
AGGACTCTAGCGGCTCCAGCATGAGCACCGAGTCCATCCGGACTGATAACAAGGACTTCAAGACCTCCGA
GGATATCGCCCCCAGCATCAACGGCCACGAGAAGATCGGCAGCAGTGCCGACGATAGAGGCAGCGAGGAC
AAGAGCATCATCGACAAGGACAGCGAGAACTTCGAGAACAATAAGGCCTCCCACAGCGACATCAAGCAGA
GCGACAACGAGGGCAGCACCGACTACGAGTCCCTGACCGAAGAGAGCCCCAAGGGCGATCTGGAAAGCGT
GTCCCCCAGCAGCATCGACATGGACCTGAAGCCTAACAAGGCCAGCCCCGTGACCAGCTTCGATCATGAG
AAAATCTCCGTGAGCCCCCCCAATGTGGCCGTGACCTACGACGAGGGCGACAAGAGACAGGGCATCAGCG
ACGACTCTAGCATTCACCACGAGATCGACCCCGAGAGAAATCTGCACTACGAGAGCTTCATCAGCGAGGG
CGGCCTGGAAGAGGGCGACATCGAGAAAGAGAAGGGGAAAGAGGACGGCAGCCTGATCCCCATCAGCCCC
GAGAAGATCAACGACTTCGGCAAGCGGGAGAACATCGTGGACCTGAGCGTGTCCGAGCGGGTGGACGACA
ACAGAGCCGACATCTCCAACGTGGTGTCAGAGGAACAGGAAAGCAGCATCATCAGCAGCCGGAATGGCGC
CGAGGGCATCAACAATGCCGAGGAACTGAAGTCCGAGGAACACACCAGCGTGGACGTGAACAACAGGGAC
GAGCACAACAAGCAGGAAAACCTCGTCAGCAGCTCCACCCAGCAGGAAAGCGAGCGGGAGAAGAGAGAGA
AAAAAGAGAACGCCGACAGCAGCCACGAGTCCGAACTGAGCAGCATCAGCGAAGTGGGCGAGACAATCCG
GCGGAACGATGCCGAGGCCTCCGAGAACGACAAGGGCGAGGACATCCTGCAGTGCGAGGAACAGCAGATC
GTGACCGAGAAAACCAAGCTGATCGAGCCTACCGTGAATATCCTGCAGCCCAGCACCCCTCTGGGCGAGA
GCCACAAAGAGAAGTCTGAGGAAATCGACGACAAGGATAACACAGGCGGCGAAGTGACCCACACCGACGC
CAACACCTTCCAGTACAGATCCTCCGAGTCCGTGGAAGTGATCACCAATAAGCCCGACGAGATGGAAATG
ACAACCAAGCCCCCCTCCCAGTACATTGAGAAAGAAATCGGCGAGATCGACAGCACCAAGAATCAGGACA
ACGACGAGCAGAGCAACTCCATCATCCCCCTGATCAACAAGAACAATGAAGAGGATGGCGTGAGCATCCC
CTCCACCCGGAACGTGATGGAAAGCGGCAGCTTCGTGAGCAGAAACGAGCAGATCATCGAAGAGAAGGAC
GACAAGCACATTACCGACGACACCACAATCAACCCCAGCGAGAATGGCCTGAAGGGCTACGGCGAGATGC
CCAACGACGCCATCAAGAGCGTGACCATCACCGAGAGCCCCCTGAGAGATGTGGAGCAGATGATCGAGCC
AATCGACGGCAAGGGCAACGAGAAGAATAATATCATCGGCGAGCCCCAGGAAAGCACCACCGAGATCCGG
AAGCAGATGGACGGCCCCATCAGCAACGTGAACATCCCTGAGGAACTGCACCCTGTGGCCGAGGGCTCCA
AACTGGAAGAGGCCAAAGAACGGTCCATGGACGACGCCGACAAGGGCACCATCACAGAGGACATCACCGT
GGTGGAGGACCCCAATGGCATCGGCGAACACCAGAACCTGAAAGAAGTGCACGAGCAGGCCAGCGAACTG
AATACCTACAACAGCCTGGACGGCCGGACCAATGTGGAAGTGAAAGAGCGGCTGGACGAAAACCCCGGCT
CCATCCCCAACGACCGGATCACCACCGAGCACATCGAGCTGGATAAAGAGAAAGAGATTCACGAGCCTAA
CGAGCTGGACGCCCACAACGGCGAGCAGGAAGAGATGATCCGGAACGAGGTGTCCGACAACCGGATGGAT
GAGCAGATCAGCCGGGACAACGAGGCCAGACAGCTGAACCAGGATCACGAGAGCGACAGCAAGGATGAGA
TCATCGATAAGCGGGAGATGGAAAATCTGGAAGAGAACCCCAACTCCGCCAGCGACAGCCTGGAAAATCC
CGAGGGAAAAGAAAAGGGCAAGATCGAGCACACCCACAGCAGCGAAGAACTGGACAGCGTGCGGGACGAG
ACATACAAGTACAAGGGCATCGAAAACCAGATCACCGAGACAGAGATCGAGAGCGTGGAACAGCAGGACA
CCAACATCCCCGGCAACAGCAAAGAAACCGAGGTGGACAACTCCAGGGCCGACATGGAAGAGGAAAAGGA
CGTCAAGATCAAGCAGATCATTACCGAGGAATCCGAGGAAGAACTCGAGATCTCTAAGGACACCACCACC
TCCCACTCCGAGAAGCCCAACATCGAGGAACAGAGCGTGAATATCGTGGACTCCAAGAACGAGATCAATG
TGCAGATCGAGAAAAACGTGCAGAATGAGCAGAACGAGGGCGATCCCATCATCCTGCTGGAAGAACAGAA
CAAGAATATCGCCATTCTGGAAAACCAGAAAAATGAGTACAACAACCCCAGCCAGCTGTCCCACAAAGAG
CGCACACTGCTGGAAGTGGACGACCTGGAAGGCAGCATGGACACCGACTGCCTGACCTCCGAACTGAACA
AAAATAAGTGCGACTCCATCCAGATCATCCCCGAGGCCAGCAACACCGATAACAAGCTGAATAAGGATAT
CACCGAGAACAAGGATGACTTCTCCGAGATCGAGAAGTCCGTGGGCGAGATCCACGAAAACGGCAAGGAT
CTGCTGAACAAAGAGAGCGCCGAGAGCGACGATGTGCCCGTGCAGAACAAGATCGAACACGATAGCGAGA
ACGCTGGCGTGATCGACCAGTACGAGTACCGGACCGATTACGAGGAAAACGAGAAAGTCAACTTCGTGGG
CCTGCCCGGCAAGCCTGAGGAAGAGAGAAGCGACGTCACCAGAGGCAGCGTGCCTGGCAGCGTGGATGCC
TTCGAGAAAAAGCTGCACGAGCCCCTGGACAGCAACGAGAAAAACAAAGAGGAACTCAACGTCGCCAAAG
AGATCGAGTACCCCGTCGGCCTGGATATCCTGGGCATCGACAGCGAGAGCAGCGATTCCGTGACCATCTA
CAAAAAGCCCACCGACACCTTCGTGGAGAACGTGCACGTGCTGTCCAGAGACATCAAGAGCCTGTTCGAG
AACGAAAAGACCGTGGGCCTGAACGAGCAGAAGAAAGAGACAGAGAAGAACATTGCCGGCGGAATGATCG
ACGTGCTCAACAATAAGAACATCGACGACGACCAGAGCGTGCGGCTGTCCACCTCCCTGTACCACAAGGG
CCTGGATGACGACCAGTCCGGCAGACTGAGCACCGCCCTGTATGATAAGGGGCTGGACGACGATCAGCAC
TATCTGCACGACAACAGCTACAATAACAATATCAACAACATTAAGAATGAGGTGCAGTGTAAAGAGAACT
GCGGCCGGAACGGCAATGTGGCCAGCTTCGTGGATACCACCACCCTGCGGGACGTGAAGCAGAACAAAGA
ACACACCGAGGAAACAAAACTGATTGAGAACACCAAGATCGATAACACAGAGGTGGACGACGGCGTGGAT
ATCACCAGCGACAATCGGGCCAGCTTCATCTCCGTGGACAACTACGACGAAAAGAAGAAAGAAACCATCA
TCAATGAGAAGAAGAACGACCCCAAGCCCAGCAGAAAAGAAGAGAAAGACGTCAAACACGACGACAGCGA
AAACGACAACAACAATCTGGCCTCCAACATCAAGATCAAAGAACGCATCGAGAATATCTACAACTATATC
AAGAAGCTGTTCAACCTGGCCGACATCAACAATTACGCCGAGAAAAAGGATATGCCCCGGTACAATCTGA
ACAACTTCATCAATACCAAGAGCTACACCCTGTTCGAAAACTCCAAAGAAAGCGAGTACCACGGCAATGA
GCTGCTGCAGAGCGAGAACATCCCCGAGCACCACAACAAAGCCAATAACATCAAGGTGTCCAGCAACCTG
GACAATAACTACTACCGCTACGTGAACAAGATCCTGGAAGATATCATCAATCTGGCCAAGAAGAAGAAAA
AGTCCATCAACGATGCCAGCTTCGAGTACTGCGAGAGCATCCTGAGACACAGCATCAGCTCCAGCTCCAT
CTACAAGGATGAGCTGAAGTACCTGTGCTTCAGCATCCTGTACTACTGCCTGATCTACTTCGACAACACC
GCCGAGTACTACAACTGCATCACCAACGAGTTCAATAACGCCCTGTACATCATGTTCCAGACCGACATGA
CCAATGGCGCGCCGTCGACCTCCATCACGGCCTATAAGAGTGAGGGGGAGTCAGCGGAGTTCTCCTTCCC
ACTCAACCTTGGAGAGGAAAGCCTGCAGGGAGAGTTGAGATGGAAGGCAGAGAAGGCTCCTTCTTCCCAG
TCCTGGATCACCTTCTCCCTAAAGAACCAAAAGGTGTCTGTGCAGAAGTCTACTAGCAACCCCAAGTTCC
AGCTGTCCGAAACGCTCCCACTCACCCTTCAGATACCCCAGGTCTCCCTTCAGTTTGCTGGTTCTGGCAA
CCTGACCCTGACTCTGGACAGAGGGATACTGTATCAGGAAGTGAACCTGGTGGTGATGAAAGTGACTCAG
CCCGACAGCAACACTTTGACCTGTGAGGTGATGGGACCCACCTCACCCAAGATGAGACTGATCTTGAAGC
AGGAGAATCAGGAGGCCAGGGTCTCCAGGCAGGAGAAAGTGATTCAAGTGCAGGCCCCTGAAGCAGGGGT
GTGGCAATGTCTACTGAGTGAAGGTGAAGAGGTCAAGATGGACTCCAAGATCCAGGTTTTATCCAAAGGG
TTGAATTCCGGATCACTGCATCATATTCTGGATGCACAGAAAATGGTGTGGAATCATCGTTAAGTCTAGA
CACGTGATTAATTAAGGATCCCCCGACCTCGACCTCTGGCTAATAAAGGAAATTTATTTTCATTGCAATA
GTGTGTTGGAATTTTTTGTGTCTCTCACTCGGAAGGACATATGGGAGGGCAAATCATTTGGTCGAGATCC
CTCGGAGATCTCTAGCTAGAGGATCGATCCCCGCCCCGGACGAACTAAACCTGACTACGACATCTCTGCC
CCTTCTTCGCGGGGCAGTGCATGTAATCCCTTCAGTTGGTTGGTACAACTTGCCAACTGGGCCCTGTTCC
ACATGTGACACGGGGGGGGACCAAACACAAAGGGGTTCTCTGACTGTAGTTGACATCCTTATAAATGGAT
GTGCACATTTGCCAACACTGAGTGGCTTTCATCCTGGAGCAGACTTTGCAGTCTGTGGACTGCAACACAA
CATTGCCTTTATGTGTAACTCTTGGCTGAAGCTCTTACACCAATGCTGGGGGACATGTACCTCCCAGGGG
CCCAGGAAGACTACGGGAGGCTACACCAACGTCAATCAGAGGGGCCTGTGTAGCTACCGATAAGCGGACC
CTCAAGAGGGCATTAGCAATAGTGTTTATAAGGCCCCCTTGTTAACCCTAAACGGGTAGCATATGCTTCC
CGGGTAGTAGTATATACTATCCAGACTAACCCTAATTCAATAGCATATGTTACCCAACGGGAAGCATATG
CTATCGAATTAGGGTTAGTAAAAGGGTCCTAAGGAACAGCGATATCTCCCACCCCATGAGCTGTCACGGT
TTTATTTACATGGGGTCAGGATTCCACGAGGGTAGTGAACCATTTTAGTCACAAGGGCAGTGGCTGAAGA
TCAAGGAGCGGGCAGTGAACTCTCCTGAATCTTCGCCTGCTTCTTCATTCTCCTTCGTTTAGCTAATAGA
ATAACTGCTGAGTTGTGAACAGTAAGGTGTATGTGAGGTGCTCGAAAACAAGGTTTCAGGTGACGCCCCC
AGAATAAAATTTGGACGGGGGGTTCAGTGGTGGCATTGTGCTATGACACCAATATAACCCTCACAAACCC
CTTGGGCAATAAATACTAGTGTAGGAATGAAACATTCTGAATATCTTTAACAATAGAAATCCATGGGGTG
GGGACAAGCCGTAAAGACTGGATGTCCATCTCACACGAATTTATGGCTATGGGCAACACATAATCCTAGT
GCAATATGATACTGGGGTTATTAAGATGTGTCCCAGGCAGGGACCAAGACAGGTGAACCATGTTGTTACA
CTCTATTTGTAACAAGGGGAAAGAGAGTGGACGCCGACAGCAGCGGACTCCACTGGTTGTCTCTAACACC
CCCGAAAATTAAACGGGGCTCCACGCCAATGGGGCCCATAAACAAAGACAAGTGGCCACTCTTTTTTTTG
AAATTGTGGAGTGGGGGCACGCGTCAGCCCCCACACGCCGCCCTGCGGTTTTGGACTGTAAAATAAGGGT
GTAATAACTTGGCTGATTGTAACCCCGCTAACCACTGCGGTCAAACCACTTGCCCACAAAACCACTAATG
GCACCCCGGGGAATACCTGCATAAGTAGGTGGGCGGGCCAAGATAGGGGCGCGATTGCTGCGATCTGGAG
GACAAATTACACACACTTGCGCCTGAGCGCCAAGCACAGGGTTGTTGGTCCTCATATTCACGAGGTCGCT
GAGAGCACGGTGGGCTAATGTTGCCATGGGTAGCATATACTACCCAAATATCTGGATAGCATATGCTATC
CTAATCTATATCTGGGTAGCATAGGCTATCCTAATCTATATCTGGGTAGCATATGCTATCCTAATCTATA
TCTGGGTAGTATATGCTATCCTAATTTATATCTGGGTAGCATAGGCTATCCTAATCTATATCTGGGTAGC
ATATGCTATCCTAATCTATATCTGGGTAGTATATGCTATCCTAATCTGTATCCGGGTAGCATATGCTATC
CTAATAGAGATTAGGGTAGTATATGCTATCCTAATTTATATCTGGGTAGCATATACTACCCAAATATCTG
GATAGCATATGCTATCCTAATCTATATCTGGGTAGCATATGCTATCCTAATCTATATCTGGGTAGCATAG
GCTATCCTAATCTATATCTGGGTAGCATATGCTATCCTAATCTATATCTGGGTAGTATATGCTATCCTAA
TTTATATCTGGGTAGCATAGGCTATCCTAATCTATATCTGGGTAGCATATGCTATCCTAATCTATATCTG
GGTAGTATATGCTATCCTAATCTGTATCCGGGTAGCATATGCTATCCTCATGATAAGCTGTCAAACATGA
GAATTTTCTTGAAGACGAAAGGGCCTCGTGATACGCCTATTTTTATAGGTTAATGTCATGATAATAATGG
TTTCTTAGACGTCAGGTGGCACTTTTCGGGGAAATGTGCGCGGAACCCCTATTTGTTTATTTTTCTAAAT
ACATTCAAATATGTATCCGCTCATGAGACAATAACCCTGATAAATGCTTCAATAATATTGAAAAAGGAAG
AGTATGAGTATTCAACATTTCCGTGTCGCCCTTATTCCCTTTTTTGCGGCATTTTGCCTTCCTGTTTTTG
CTCACCCAGAAACGCTGGTGAAAGTAAAAGATGCTGAAGATCAGTTGGGTGCACGAGTGGGTTACATCGA
ACTGGATCTCAACAGCGGTAAGATCCTTGAGAGTTTTCGCCCCGAAGAACGTTTTCCAATGATGAGCACT
TTTAAAGTTCTGCTATGTGGCGCGGTATTATCCCGTGTTGACGCCGGGCAAGAGCAACTCGGTCGCCGCA
TACACTATTCTCAGAATGACTTGGTTGAGTACTCACCAGTCACAGAAAAGCATCTTACGGATGGCATGAC
AGTAAGAGAATTATGCAGTGCTGCCATAACCATGAGTGATAACACTGCGGCCAACTTACTTCTGACAACG
ATCGGAGGACCGAAGGAGCTAACCGCTTTTTTGCACAACATGGGGGATCATGTAACTCGCCTTGATCGTT
GGGAACCGGAGCTGAATGAAGCCATACCAAACGACGAGCGTGACACCACGATGCCTGCAGCAATGGCAAC
AACGTTGCGCAAACTATTAACTGGCGAACTACTTACTCTAGCTTCCCGGCAACAATTAATAGACTGGATG
GAGGCGGATAAAGTTGCAGGACCACTTCTGCGCTCGGCCCTTCCGGCTGGCTGGTTTATTGCTGATAAAT
CTGGAGCCGGTGAGCGTGGGTCTCGCGGTATCATTGCAGCACTGGGGCCAGATGGTAAGCCCTCCCGTAT
CGTAGTTATCTACACGACGGGGAGTCAGGCAACTATGGATGAACGAAATAGACAGATCGCTGAGATAGGT
GCCTCACTGATTAAGCATTGGTAACTGTCAGACCAAGTTTACTCATATATACTTTAGATTGATTTAAAAC
TTCATTTTTAATTTAAAAGGATCTAGGTGAAGATCCTTTTTGATAATCTCATGACCAAAATCCCTTAACG
TGAGTTTTCGTTCCACTGAGCGTCAGACCCCGTAGAAAAGATCAAAGGATCTTCTTGAGATCCTTTTTTT
CTGCGCGTAATCTGCTGCTTGCAAACAAAAAAACCACCGCTACCAGCGGTGGTTTGTTTGCCGGATCAAG
AGCTACCAACTCTTTTTCCGAAGGTAACTGGCTTCAGCAGAGCGCAGATACCAAATACTGTTCTTCTAGT
GTAGCCGTAGTTAGGCCACCACTTCAAGAACTCTGTAGCACCGCCTACATACCTCGCTCTGCTAATCCTG
TTACCAGTGGCTGCTGCCAGTGGCGATAAGTCGTGTCTTACCGGGTTGGACTCAAGACGATAGTTACCGG
ATAAGGCGCAGCGGTCGGGCTGAACGGGGGGTTCGTGCACACAGCCCAGCTTGGAGCGAACGACCTACAC
CGAACTGAGATACCTACAGCGTGAGCTATGAGAAAGCGCCACGCTTCCCGAAGGGAGAAAGGCGGACAGG
TATCCGGTAAGCGGCAGGGTCGGAACAGGAGAGCGCACGAGGGAGCTTCCAGGGGGAAACGCCTGGTATC
TTTATAGTCCTGTCGGGTTTCGCCACCTCTGACTTGAGCGTCGATTTTTGTGATGCTCGTCAGGGGGGCG
GAGCCTATGGAAAAACGCCAGCAACGCGGCCTTTTTACGGTTCCTGGCCTTTTGCTGGCCTTTTGCTCAC
ATGTTCTTTCCTGCGTTATCCCCTGATTCTGTGGATAACCGTATTACCGCCTTTGAGTGAGCTGATACCG
CTCGCCGCAGCCGAACGACCGAGCGCAGCGAGTCAGTGAGCGAGGAAGCGGAAGAGCGCCCAATACGCAA
ACCGCCTCTCCCCGCGCGTTGGCCGATTCATTAATGCAGCTGGCACGACAGGTTTCCCGACTGGAAAGCG
GGCAGTGAGCGCAACGCAATTAATGTGAGTTAGCTCACTCATTAGGCACCCCAGGCTTTACACTTTATGC
TTCCGGCTCGTATGTTGTGTGGAATTGTGAGCGGATAACAATTTCACACAGGAAACAGCTATGACCATGA
TTACGCCAAGCTCTAGCTAGAGGTCGACCAATTCTCATGTTTGACAGCTTATCATCGCAGATCCGGGCAA
CGTTGTTGCCATTGCTGCAGGCGCAGAACTGGTAGGTATGGA
