>Addgene plasmid #47792 | EBL1-bio | addgene partial sequence | sequence record 71171 | CMV-F 5'-CGCAAATGGGCGGTAGGCGTG-3'
GAACCGTCAGATCCTCACTCTCTTCCGCATCGCTGTCTGCGAGGGCCAGCTGTTGGGCTCGCGGTTGAGG
ACAAACTCTTCGCGGTCTTTCCAGTACTCTTGGATCGGAAACCCGTCGGCCTCCGAACGGTACTCCGCCA
CCGAGGGACCTGAGCGAGTCCGCATCGACCGGATCGGAAAACCTCTCGAGAAAGGCGTCTAACCAGTCAC
AGTCGCAAGGTAGGCTGAGCACCGTGGCGGGCGGCAGCGGGTGGCGGTCGGGGTTGTTTCTGGCGGAGGT
GCTGCTGATGATGTAATTAAAGTAGGCGGTCTTGAGACGGCGGATGGTCGAGGTGAGGTGTGGCAGGCTT
GAGATCCAGCTGTTGGGGTGAGTACTCCCTCTCAAAAGCGGGCATTACTTCTGCGCTAAGATTGTCAGTT
TCCAAAAACGAGGAGGATTTGATATTCACCTGGCCCGATCTGGCCATACACTTGAGTGACAATGACATCC
ACTTTGCCTTTCTCTCCACAGGTGTCCACTCCCAGGTCCAAGTTTGCCACCATGGAGTTTCAGACCCAGG
TACTCATGTCCCTGCTGCTCTGCATGTCTGGTGCGGCCGCCAAGGATCAGACCAGCGAGAAAGTGAAGTC
CCAGAAAGAGAACGACGCCCTCCAGGTGCACAAGAAGAAGTCCGGCGAGCTGAACAACAACAAGGCCGGC
ATCCTGCGGAGCACCTACAAGCGGATCGTGGGCTACACACAGAAGAAGCTGGAAGATCTGTTCCACGTGA
ACGGCGAGTACATCAAGAAAGAAGAGGACGAGAAAGAAAAGGTGGACCAGAACAA
