>Addgene plasmid #47792 | EBL1-bio | addgene partial sequence | sequence record 71531 | EBVori-F 5'-CCACTCAGTGTTGGCAAATG-3'
GAGAACCCCTTTGTGTTTGGTCCCCCCCCGTGTCACATGTGGAACAGGGCCCAGTTGGCAAGTTGTACCA
ACCAACTGAAGGGATTACATGCACTGCCCCGCGAAGAAGGGGCAGAGATGTCGTAGTCAGGTTTAGTTCG
TCCGGGGCGGGGATCGATCCTCTAGCTAGAGATCTCCGAGGGATCTCGACCAAATGATTTGCCCTCCCAT
ATGTCCTTCCGAGTGAGAGACACAAAAAATTCCAACACACTATTGCAATGAAAATAAATTTCCTTTATTA
GCCAGAGGTCGAGGTCGGGGGATCCTTAATTAATCACGTGTCTAGACTTAACGATGATTCCACACCATTT
TCTGTGCATCCAGAATATGATGCAGTGATCCGGAATTCAACCCTTTGGATAAAACCTGGATCTTGGAGTC
CATCTTGACCTCTTCACCTTCACTCAGTAGACATTGCCACACCCCTGCTTCAGGGGCCTGCACTTGAATC
ACTTTCTCCTGCCTGGAGACCCTGGCCTCCTGATTCTCCTGCTTCAAGATCAGTCTCATCTTGGGTGAGG
TGGGTCCCATCACCTCACAGGTCAAAGTGTTGCTGTCGGGCTGAGTCACTTTCATCACCACCAGGTTCAC
TTCCTGATACAGTATCCCTCTGTCCAGAGTCAGGGTCAGGTTGCCAGAACCAGCAAACTGAAGGGAGACC
TGGGGTATCTGAAGGGTGAGTGGGAGCGTTTCGGACAGCTGGAACTTGGGGTTGCTAGTAGACTTCTGCA
CAGACACCTTTTGGTTCTTTAGGGAGAAGGTGATCCAGGACTGGGAAGAAGGAGCCTTCTCTGCCTTCCA
TCTCAACTCTCCCTGCAGGCTTTCCTCTCCAAGGTTGAGTGGGAAGGAGAACTCCGCTGACTCCCCCTCA
CTCTTATAGGCCGTGATGGAGGTCGACGGCGCGCCAT
