>Addgene plasmid #47792 | EBL1-bio | addgene partial sequence | sequence record 72047 | rCd4-R 5'-TCCCTGCAGGCTTTCCTCTCCAAGGTTGAG-3'
CCTCACTCTTATAGGCCGTGATGGAGGTCGACGGCGCGCCATTGGTCATGTCGGTCTGGAACATGATGTA
CAGGGCGTTATTGAACTCGTTGGTGATGCAGTTGTAGTACTCGGCGGTGTTGTCGAAGTAGATCAGGCAG
TAGTACAGGATGCTGAAGCACAGGTACTTCAGCTCATCCTTGTAGATGGAGCTGGAGCTGATGCTGTGTC
TCAGGATGCTCTCGCAGTACTCGAAGCTGGCATCGTTGATGGACTTTTTCTTCTTCTTGGCCAGATTGAT
GATATCTTCCAGGATCTTGTTCACGTAGCGGTAGTAGTTATTGTCCAGGTTGCTGGACACCTTGATGTTA
TTGGCTTTGTTGTGGTGCTCGGGGATGTTCTCGCTCTGCAGCAGCTCATTGCCGTGGTACTCGCTTTCTT
TGGAGTTTTCGAACAGGGTGTAGCTCTTGGTATTGATGAAGTTGTTCAGATTGTACCGGGGCATATCCTT
TTTCTCGGCGTAATTGTTGATGTCGGCCAGGTTGAACAGCTTCTTGATATAGTTGTAGATATTCTCGATG
CGTTCTTTGATCTTGATGTTGGAGGCCAGATTGTTGTTGTCGTTTTCGCTGTCGTCGTGTTTGACGTCTT
TCTCTTCTTTTCTGCTGGGCTTGGGGTCGTTCTTCTTCTCATTGATGATGGTTTCTTTCTTCTTTTCGTC
GTAGTTGTCCACGGAGATGAAGCTGGCCCGATTGTCGCTGGTGATATCCACGCCGTCGTCCACCTCTGTG
TTATCGATCTTGGTGTTCTCAATCAGTTTTGTTTCCTCGGTGTGTTCTTTGTTCTGCTTCACGTCCCGCA
GGGTGGTGGTATCCACGAAGCTGGCCACATTGCCGTTCCGGCCGCAGTTCTCTTTACACTGCACCTCA
